>Addgene plasmid #52259 | pSUMO2 | depositor full sequence | sequence record 80803 | pSUMO2 sequence 7793 bps
TAATACGACTCACTATAGGGGAATTGTGAGCGGATAACAATTCCCCTGTAGAAATAATTTTGTTTAACTT
TAATAAGGAGATATACCATGGGCAGCAGCCATCACCATCATCACCACAGCCAGGATCTGGTTCCGCGTAT
GGCCGACGAAAAGCCCAAGGAAGGAGTCAAGACTGAGAACAACGATCATATTAATTTGAAGGTGGCGGGG
CAGGATGGTTCTGTGGTGCAGTTTAAGATTAAGAGGCATACACCACTTAGTAAACTAATGAAAGCCTATT
GTGAACGACAGGGATTGTCAATGAGGCAGATCAGATTCCGATTTGACGGGCAACCAATCAATGAAACAGA
CACACCTGCACAGTTGGAAATGGAGGATGAAGATACAATTGATGTGTTCCAACAGCAGACGGGAGGTTAG
GAATTCATCGTGACTGACTGACGCTGCAGGTCGACAAGCTTGCGGCCGCATAATGCTTAACCCCTTGGGG
CCTCTAAACGGGTCTTGAGGGGTTTTTTGCATGCATCGTATTGTACACGGCCGCATAATCGAAATTAATA
CGACTCACTATAGGGGAATTGTGAGCGGATAACAATTCCCCATCTTAGTATATTAGTTAAGTATAAGAAG
GAGATATACATATGTCGGGGATCGCCCTCAGCAGACTCGCCCAGGAGAGGAAAGCATGGAGGAAAGACCA
CCCATTTGGTTTCGTGGCTGTCCCAACAAAAAATCCCGATGGCACGATGAACCTCATGAACTGGGAGTGC
GCCATTCCGGGAAAGAAAGGGACTCCGTGGGAAGGAGGCTTGTTTAAACTACGGATGCTTTTCAAAGATG
ATTATCCATCTTCGCCACCAAAATGTAAATTCGAACCACCATTATTTCACCCGAATGTGTACCCTTCGGG
GACAGTGTGCCTGTCCATCTTAGAGGAGGACAAGGACTGGAGGCCAGCCATCACAATCAAACAGATCCTA
TTAGGAATACAGGAACTTCTAAATGAACCAAATATCCAAGACCCAGCTCAAGCAGAGGCCTACACGATTT
ACTGCCAAAACAGAGTGGAGTACGAGAAAAGGGTCCGAGCACAAGCCAAGAAGTTTGCGCCCTCATAACT
CGAGTCTGGTAAAGAAACCGCTGCTGCGAAATTTGAACGCCAGCACATGGACTCGTCTACTAGCGCAGCT
TAATTAACCTAGGCTGCTGCCACCGCTGAGCAATAACTAGCATAACCCCTTGGGGCCTCTAAACGGGTCT
TGAGGGGTTTTTTGCTGAAACCTCAGGCATTTGAGAAGCACGGTACCATTAAGTCGAACAGAAAGTAATC
GTATTGTACACGGCCGCATAATCGAAATTAATACGACTCACTATAGGGGAATTGTGAGCGGATAACAATT
CCCCATCTTAGTATATTAGTTAAGTATAAGAAGGAGATATACATATGGCAGATCTCAATTCCCGGGTCGA
CATGGCACTGTCGCGGGGGCTGCCCCGGGAGCTGGCTGAGGCGGTGGCCGGGGGCCGGGTGCTGGTGGTG
GGGGCGGGCGGCATCGGCTGCGAGCTCCTCAAGAATCTCGTGCTCACCGGTTTCTCCCACATCGACCTGA
TTGATCTGGATACTATTGATGTAAGCAACCTCAACAGACAGTTTTTGTTTCAAAAGAAACATGTTGGAAG
ATCAAAGGCACAGGTTGCCAAGGAAAGTGTACTGCAGTTTTACCCGAAAGCTAATATCGTTGCCTACCAT
GACAGCATCATGAACCCTGACTATAATGTGGAATTTTTCCGACAGTTTATACTGGTTATGAATGCTTTAG
ATAACAGAGCTGCCCGAAACCATGTTAATAGAATGTGCCTGGCAGCTGATGTTCCTCTTATTGAAAGTGG
AACAGCTGGGTATCTTGGACAAGTAACTACTATCAAAAAGGGTGTGACCGAGTGTTATGAGTGTCATCCT
AAGCCGACCCAGAGAACCTTTCCTGGCTGTACAATTCGTAACACACCTTCAGAACCTATACATTGCATCG
TTTGGGCAAAGTACTTGTTCAACCAGTTGTTTGGGGAAGAAGATGCTGATCAAGAAGTATCTCCTGACAG
AGCTGACCCTGAAGCTGCCTGGGAACCAACGGAAGCCGAAGCCAGAGCTAGAGCATCTAATGAAGATGGT
GACATTAAACGTATTTCTACTAAGGAATGGGCTAAATCAACTGGATATGATCCAGTTAAACTTTTTACCA
AGCTTTTTAAAGATGACATCAGGTATCTGTTGACAATGGACAAACTATGGCGGAAAAGGAAACCTCCAGT
TCCGTTGGACTGGGCTGAAGTACAAAGTCAAGGAGAAGAAACGAATGCATCAGATCAACAGAATGAACCC
CAGTTAGGCCTGAAAGACCAGCAGGTTCTAGATGTAAAGAGCTATGCACGTCTTTTTTCAAAGAGCATCG
AGACTTTGAGAGTTCATTTAGCAGAAAAGGGGGATGGAGCTGAGCTCATATGGGATAAGGATGACCCATC
TGCAATGGATTTTGTCACCTCTGCTGCAAACCTCAGGATGCATATTTTCAGTATGAATATGAAGAGTAGA
TTTGATATCAAATCAATGGCAGGGAACATTATTCCTGCTATTGCTACTACTAATGCAGTAATTGCTGGGT
TGATAGTATTGGAAGGATTGAAGATTTTATCAGGAAAAATAGACCAGTGCAGAACAATTTTTTTGAATAA
ACAACCAAACCCAAGAAAGAAGCTTCTTGTGCCTTGTGCACTGGATCCTCCCAACCCCAATTGTTATGTA
TGTGCCAGCAAGCCAGAGGTGACTGTGCGGCTGAATGTCCATAAAGTGACTGTTCTCACCTTACAAGACA
AGATAGTGAAAGAAAAATTTGCTATGGTAGCACCAGATGTCCAAATTGAAGATGGGAAAGGAACAATCCT
AATATCTTCCGAAGAGGGAGAGACGGAAGCTAATAATCACAAGAAGTTGTCAGAATTTGGAATTAGAAAT
GGCAGCCGGCTTCAAGCAGATGACTTCCTCCAGGACTATACTTTATTGATCAACATCCTTCATAGTGAAG
ACCTAGGAAAGGACGTTGAATTTGAAGTTGTTGGTGATGCTCCGGAAAAAGTGGGGCCCAAACAAGCTGA
AGATGCTGCCAAAAGCATAACCAATGGCAGTGATGATGGAGCTCAGCCCTCCACCTCCACAGCTCAAGAG
CAAGATGACGTTCTCATAGTTGATTCGGATGAAGAAGATTCTTCAAATAATGCCGACGTCAGTGAAGAAG
AGAGAAGCCGCAAGAGGAAATTAGATGAGAAAGAGAATCTCAGTGCAAAGAGGTCACGTATAGAACAGAA
GGAAGAGCTTGATGATGTCATAGCATTAGATTGAGCGGCCGCATTAAAAGGAGGAATTAACTATGGTGGA
GAAGGAGGAGGCTGGCGGCGGCATTAGCGAGGAGGAGGCGGCACAGTATGACCGGCAGATCCGCCTGTGG
GGACTGGAGGCCCAGAAACGGCTGCGGGCCTCTCGGGTGCTTCTTGTCGGCTTGAAAGGACTTGGGGCTG
AAATTGCCAAGAATCTCATCTTGGCAGGAGTGAAAGGACTGACCATGCTGGATCACGAACAGGTAACTCC
AGAAGATCCCGGAGCTCAGTTCTTGATTCGTACTGGGTCTGTTGGCCGAAATAGGGCTGAAGCCTCTTTG
GAGCGAGCTCAGAATCTCAACCCCATGGTGGATGTGAAGGTGGACACTGAGGATATAGAGAAGAAACCAG
AGTCATTTTTCACTCAATTCGATGCTGTGTGTCTGACTTGCTGCTCCAGGGATGTCATAGTTAAAGTTGA
CCAGATCTGTCACAAAAATAGCATCAAGTTCTTTACAGGAGATGTTTTTGGCTACCATGGATACACATTT
GCCAATCTAGGAGAGCATGAGTTTGTAGAGGAGAAAACTAAAGTTGCCAAAGTTAGCCAAGGAGTAGAAG
ATGGGCCCGACACCAAGAGAGCAAAACTTGATTCTTCTGAGACAACGATGGTCAAAAAGAAGGTGGTCTT
CTGCCCTGTTAAAGAAGCCCTGGAGGTGGACTGGAGCAGTGAGAAAGCAAAGGCTGCTCTGAAGCGCACG
ACCTCCGACTACTTTCTCCTTCAAGTGCTCTTAAAGTTCCGTACAGATAAAGGAAGAGATCCCAGTTCTG
ATACATATGAGGAAGATTCTGAGTTGTTGCTCCAGATACGAAATGATGTGCTTGACTCACTGGGTATTAG
TCCTGACCTGCTTCCTGAGGACTTTGTCAGGTACTGCTTCTCCGAGATGGCCCCAGTGTGTGCGGTGGTT
GGAGGGATTTTGGCACAGGAAATTGTGAAGGCCCTGTCTCAGCGGGACCCTCCTCACAACAACTTCTTCT
TCTTCGATGGCATGAAGGGGAATGGGATTGTGGAGTGCCTTGGCCCCAAGGGCTAGGCTGCTGCCACCGC
TGAGCAATAACTAGCATAACCCCTTGGGGCCTCTAAACGGGTCTTGAGGGGTTTTTTGCTGAAACCTCAG
GCATTTGAGAAGCACACGGTCACACTGCTTCCGGTAGTCAATAAACCGGTAAACCAGCAATAGACATAAG
CGGCTATTTAACGACCCTGCCCTGAACCGACGACCGGGTCATCGTGGCCGGATCTTGCGGCCCCTCGGCT
TGAACGAATTGTTAGACATTATTTGCCGACTACCTTGGTGATCTCGCCTTTCACGTAGTGGACAAATTCT
TCCAACTGATCTGCGCGCGAGGCCAAGCGATCTTCTTCTTGTCCAAGATAAGCCTGTCTAGCTTCAAGTA
TGACGGGCTGATACTGGGCCGGCAGGCGCTCCATTGCCCAGTCGGCAGCGACATCCTTCGGCGCGATTTT
GCCGGTTACTGCGCTGTACCAAATGCGGGACAACGTAAGCACTACATTTCGCTCATCGCCAGCCCAGTCG
GGCGGCGAGTTCCATAGCGTTAAGGTTTCATTTAGCGCCTCAAATAGATCCTGTTCAGGAACCGGATCAA
AGAGTTCCTCCGCCGCTGGACCTACCAAGGCAACGCTATGTTCTCTTGCTTTTGTCAGCAAGATAGCCAG
ATCAATGTCGATCGTGGCTGGCTCGAAGATACCTGCAAGAATGTCATTGCGCTGCCATTCTCCAAATTGC
AGTTCGCGCTTAGCTGGATAACGCCACGGAATGATGTCGTCGTGCACAACAATGGTGACTTCTACAGCGC
GGAGAATCTCGCTCTCTCCAGGGGAAGCCGAAGTTTCCAAAAGGTCGTTGATCAAAGCTCGCCGCGTTGT
TTCATCAAGCCTTACGGTCACCGTAACCAGCAAATCAATATCACTGTGTGGCTTCAGGCCGCCATCCACT
GCGGAGCCGTACAAATGTACGGCCAGCAACGTCGGTTCGAGATGGCGCTCGATGACGCCAACTACCTCTG
ATAGTTGAGTCGATACTTCGGCGATCACCGCTTCCCTCATACTCTTCCTTTTTCAATATTATTGAAGCAT
TTATCAGGGTTATTGTCTCATGAGCGGATACATATTTGAATGTATTTAGAAAAATAAACAAATAGCTAGC
TCACTCGGTCGCTACGCTCCGGGCGTGAGACTGCGGCGGGCGCTGCGGACACATACAAAGTTACCCACAG
ATTCCGTGGATAAGCAGGGGACTAACATGTGAGGCAAAACAGCAGGGCCGCGCCGGTGGCGTTTTTCCAT
AGGCTCCGCCCTCCTGCCAGAGTTCACATAAACAGACGCTTTTCCGGTGCATCTGTGGGAGCCGTGAGGC
TCAACCATGAATCTGACAGTACGGGCGAAACCCGACAGGACTTAAAGATCCCCACCGTTTCCGGCGGGTC
GCTCCCTCTTGCGCTCTCCTGTTCCGACCCTGCCGTTTACCGGATACCTGTTCCGCCTTTCTCCCTTACG
GGAAGTGTGGCGCTTTCTCATAGCTCACACACTGGTATCTCGGCTCGGTGTAGGTCGTTCGCTCCAAGCT
GGGCTGTAAGCAAGAACTCCCCGTTCAGCCCGACTGCTGCGCCTTATCCGGTAACTGTTCACTTGAGTCC
AACCCGGAAAAGCACGGTAAAACGCCACTGGCAGCAGCCATTGGTAACTGGGAGTTCGCAGAGGATTTGT
TTAGCTAAACACGCGGTTGCTCTTGAAGTGTGCGCCAAAGTCCGGCTACACTGGAAGGACAGATTTGGTT
GCTGTGCTCTGCGAAAGCCAGTTACCACGGTTAAGCAGTTCCCCAACTGACTTAACCTTCGATCAAACCA
CCTCCCCAGGTGGTTTTTTCGTTTACAGGGCAAAAGATTACGCGCAGAAAAAAAGGATCTCAAGAAGATC
CTTTGATCTTTTCTACTGAACCGCTCTAGATTTCAGTGCAATTTATCTCTTCAAATGTAGCACCTGAAGT
CAGCCCCATACGATATAAGTTGTAATTCTCATGTTAGTCATGCCCCGCGCCCACCGGAAGGAGCTGACTG
GGTTGAAGGCTCTCAAGGGCATCGGTCGAGATCCCGGTGCCTAATGAGTGAGCTAACTTACATTAATTGC
GTTGCGCTCACTGCCCGCTTTCCAGTCGGGAAACCTGTCGTGCCAGCTGCATTAATGAATCGGCCAACGC
GCGGGGAGAGGCGGTTTGCGTATTGGGCGCCAGGGTGGTTTTTCTTTTCACCAGTGAGACGGGCAACAGC
TGATTGCCCTTCACCGCCTGGCCCTGAGAGAGTTGCAGCAAGCGGTCCACGCTGGTTTGCCCCAGCAGGC
GAAAATCCTGTTTGATGGTGGTTAACGGCGGGATATAACATGAGCTGTCTTCGGTATCGTCGTATCCCAC
TACCGAGATGTCCGCACCAACGCGCAGCCCGGACTCGGTAATGGCGCGCATTGCGCCCAGCGCCATCTGA
TCGTTGGCAACCAGCATCGCAGTGGGAACGATGCCCTCATTCAGCATTTGCATGGTTTGTTGAAAACCGG
ACATGGCACTCCAGTCGCCTTCCCGTTCCGCTATCGGCTGAATTTGATTGCGAGTGAGATATTTATGCCA
GCCAGCCAGACGCAGACGCGCCGAGACAGAACTTAATGGGCCCGCTAACAGCGCGATTTGCTGGTGACCC
AATGCGACCAGATGCTCCACGCCCAGTCGCGTACCGTCTTCATGGGAGAAAATAATACTGTTGATGGGTG
TCTGGTCAGAGACATCAAGAAATAACGCCGGAACATTAGTGCAGGCAGCTTCCACAGCAATGGCATCCTG
GTCATCCAGCGGATAGTTAATGATCAGCCCACTGACGCGTTGCGCGAGAAGATTGTGCACCGCCGCTTTA
CAGGCTTCGACGCCGCTTCGTTCTACCATCGACACCACCACGCTGGCACCCAGTTGATCGGCGCGAGATT
TAATCGCCGCGACAATTTGCGACGGCGCGTGCAGGGCCAGACTGGAGGTGGCAACGCCAATCAGCAACGA
CTGTTTGCCCGCCAGTTGTTGTGCCACGCGGTTGGGAATGTAATTCAGCTCCGCCATCGCCGCTTCCACT
TTTTCCCGCGTTTTCGCAGAAACGTGGCTGGCCTGGTTCACCACGCGGGAAACGGTCTGATAAGAGACAC
CGGCATACTCTGCGACATCGTATAACGTTACTGGTTTCACATTCACCACCCTGAATTGACTCTCTTCCGG
GCGCTATCATGCCATACCGCGAAAGGTTTTGCGCCATTCGATGGTGTCCGGGATCTCGACGCTCTCCCTT
ATGCGACTCCTGCATTAGGAAAT
Features (pLannotate 1.2.2; 25 found; start..end, strand, type, name):
      1..19      +  promoter       T7 promoter: promoter for bacteriophage T7 RNA polymerase
     20..44      +  protein_bind   lac operator: The lac repressor binds to the lac operator to inhibit transcription in E. coli. This inhibition can be relieved by adding lactose or isopropyl-β-D-thiogalactopyranoside (IPTG). lac repressor encoded by lacI
     59..81      +  RBS            RBS: efficient ribosome binding site from bacteriophage T7 gene 10 (Olins and Rangwala, 1989)
    139..417     +  CDS            SUMO2: human small ubiquitin-related modifier 2
    478..519     +  terminator     T7 terminator (fragment): transcription terminator for bacteriophage T7 RNA polymerase
    556..574     +  promoter       T7 promoter: promoter for bacteriophage T7 RNA polymerase
    575..599     +  protein_bind   lac operator: The lac repressor binds to the lac operator to inhibit transcription in E. coli. This inhibition can be relieved by adding lactose or isopropyl-β-D-thiogalactopyranoside (IPTG). lac repressor encoded by lacI
    642..1115    +  CDS            UBE2I: UBC9_CHICK - Also known as UBC9, UBCE9. Experimental evidence at protein level: Swiss-Prot protein existence level 1. Accepts the ubiquitin-like proteins SUMO1, SUMO2 and SUMO3 from the UBLE1A-UBLE1B E1 complex and catalyzes their covalent attachment to other proteins with the help of an E3 ligase such as RANBP2 or CBX4. Essential for nuclear architecture and chromosome segregation. From Gallus gallus (Chicken).
   1131..1172    +  CDS            S-Tag (fragment): affinity and epitope tag derived from pancreatic ribonuclease A
   1202..1219    +  CDS            SET1 (fragment): solubility-enhancement tag derived from T7 phage gene 10B
   1227..1274    +  terminator     T7 terminator: transcription terminator for bacteriophage T7 RNA polymerase
   1359..1377    +  promoter       T7 promoter: promoter for bacteriophage T7 RNA polymerase
   1378..1402    +  protein_bind   lac operator: The lac repressor binds to the lac operator to inhibit transcription in E. coli. This inhibition can be relieved by adding lactose or isopropyl-β-D-thiogalactopyranoside (IPTG). lac repressor encoded by lacI
   1472..3391    +  CDS            UBA2: SAE2_HUMAN - Also known as SAE2, UBLE1B. Experimental evidence at protein level: Swiss-Prot protein existence level 1. The heterodimer acts as an E1 ligase for SUMO1, SUMO2, SUMO3, and probably SUMO4. It mediates ATP-dependent activation of SUMO proteins followed by formation of a thioester bond between a SUMO protein and a conserved active site cysteine residue on UBA2/SAE2. From Homo sapiens (Human).
   3423..4460    +  CDS            SAE1: SAE1_HUMAN - Also known as AOS1, SUA1, UBLE1A. Experimental evidence at protein level: Swiss-Prot protein existence level 1. The heterodimer acts as an E1 ligase for SUMO1, SUMO2, SUMO3, and probably SUMO4. It mediates ATP-dependent activation of SUMO proteins followed by formation of a thioester bond between a SUMO protein and a conserved active site cysteine residue on UBA2/SAE2. From Homo sapiens (Human).
   4466..4483    +  CDS            SET1 (fragment): solubility-enhancement tag derived from T7 phage gene 10B
   4491..4538    +  terminator     T7 terminator: transcription terminator for bacteriophage T7 RNA polymerase
   4709..5500    -  CDS            SmR: aminoglycoside adenylyltransferase (Murphy, 1985); aadA; confers resistance to spectinomycin and streptomycin
   5501..5592    -  promoter       AmpR promoter: bla
   5640..6378    -  rep_origin     CloDF13 ori: Plasmids containing the CloDF13 (CDF) origin of replication can be propagated in E. coli cells that contain additional plasmids with compatible origins.
   6475..6539    -  CDS            TcR (fragment): tetracycline efflux protein; tet; confers resistance to tetracycline
   6554..6575    -  protein_bind   CAP binding site: CAP binding activates transcription in the presence of cAMP. E. coli catabolite activator protein
   6588..7670    -  CDS            lacI: lac repressor; lacI; The lac repressor binds to the lac operator to inhibit transcription in E. coli. This inhibition can be relieved by adding lactose or isopropyl-β-D-thiogalactopyranoside (IPTG).
   7671..7748    -  promoter       lacI promoter: lacI
   7756..7791    -  CDS            TcR (fragment): tetracycline efflux protein; tet; confers resistance to tetracycline
