[The description below was written by a language model from this plasmid's Addgene catalogue record and pLannotate feature annotations shown in this document.]
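Description:
pSUMO2 is a bacterial expression plasmid built on the pCDFDuet-1 backbone that supplies the human SUMO2 conjugation machinery in E. coli from a single 7.8 kb vector. It replicates from the low-copy CloDF13 origin and is selected with streptomycin through the aadA (SmR) gene. Because CloDF13 is compatible with other common origins, the plasmid can be maintained alongside a second expression vector. It also carries lacI, so its T7 promoter/lac operator units stay repressed until induction in a host that provides T7 RNA polymerase, such as a DE3 lysogen.

The feature table shows three T7lac transcription units in the same orientation. The first expresses SUMO2 with an N-terminal 6His tag contributed by the backbone. The coding sequence ends at the C-terminal Gly-Gly, so it encodes the mature, conjugation-competent form. This unit is closed by a T7 terminator fragment, consistent with the terminator linker recorded as inserted between the original Duet expression units. The second unit expresses the SUMO E2 enzyme UBE2I (Ubc9); the annotation tool matched it to the chicken protein, but the record lists a human cDNA. The third unit is bicistronic and encodes the heterodimeric E1 activating enzyme: UBA2 (SAE2) is followed by SAE1 (Aos1), which has no promoter of its own and is translated from a separate ribosome binding site. The short S-tag, SET1 and TcR fragments that were annotated appear to be backbone remnants or incidental matches rather than functional parts.

The plasmid is meant to be co-transformed with a vector encoding a substrate protein, so that the target is modified with SUMO2 inside the bacteria. The His tag on SUMO2 offers an affinity handle for purifying the modified protein.
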