Addgene plasmid #52259: pSUMO2
Purpose: Bacterial expression of human 6His-tagged SUMO2, SUMO-E1 and SUMO-E2
Depositing lab: Primo Schaer. Depositing organization: University of Basel. Publication: Versatile Recombinant SUMOylation System for the Production of SUMO-Modified Protein. Weber AR, Schuermann D, Schar P. PLoS One. 2014 Jul 9;9(7):e102157. doi: 10.1371/journal.pone.0102157. eCollection 2014. PubMed 25007328.
Backbone
  Vector backbone: pCDFDuet-1
  Backbone manufacturer: Novagen
  Backbone size w/o insert (bp): 3781
  Total vector size (bp): 7793
  Modifications to backbone: linker with T7 terminator cloned into the AflII site between the two expression units of pCDFDuet1
  Vector type: Bacterial Expression
Growth in bacteria
  Bacterial resistance: Streptomycin, 50 μg/mL
  Growth temperature: 37°C
  Growth strain: DH5alpha
  Growth instructions: In combination with a second vector for protein expression in BL21(DE3) cells, the selection pressure was reduced by half to 25 mg/L Streptomycin
  Copy number: Low Copy
Gene/Insert 1
  Gene/Insert name: SUMO-2 (alt name: SMT3H2)
  Species: H. sapiens (human)
  Insert size (bp): 330
  Mutation: C-terminal gly-gly
  GenBank ID: NM_006937.3
  Entrez Gene: SUMO2 (a.k.a. HSMT3, SMT3B, SMT3H2, SUMO3, Smt3A)
  Promoter: T7
  Tag / fusion protein: 6His-tag (N terminal on backbone)
  Cloning method: Restriction Enzyme; 5′ cloning site BglII (destroyed during cloning); 3′ cloning site PstI (not destroyed)
  Sequencing primers: 5′ TAATACGACTCACTATAGGG
Gene/Insert 2
  Gene/Insert name: UBE2l (alt name: Ubc9)
  Species: H. sapiens (human)
  Insert size (bp): 474
  GenBank ID: NM_003345.4
  Entrez Gene: UBE2I (a.k.a. C358B7.1, P18, UBC9)
  Promoter: T7
  Cloning method: Restriction Enzyme; 5′ cloning site SphI (not destroyed); 3′ cloning site KpnI (not destroyed)
  Sequencing primers: 5′ TAATACGACTCACTATAGGG
Gene/Insert 3
  Gene/Insert name: SAE-2 (alt name: UBA 2)
  Species: H. sapiens (human)
  Insert size (bp): 1947
  GenBank ID: NM_005499.2
  Entrez Gene: UBA2 (a.k.a. ACCES, ARX, HRIHFB2115, SAE2)
  Promoter: T7
  Cloning method: Restriction Enzyme; 5′ cloning site EcoRI (destroyed during cloning); 3′ cloning site NotI (not destroyed)
  Sequencing primers: 5′ TAATACGACTCACTATAGGG
Gene/Insert 4
  Gene/Insert name: SAE-1 (alt names: Aos1; UBLE1A)
  Species: H. sapiens (human)
  Insert size (bp): 1041
  GenBank ID: NM_005500.2
  Entrez Gene: SAE1 (a.k.a. AOS1, HSPC140, SUA1, UBLE1A)
  Promoter: rbs
  Cloning method: Restriction Enzyme; 5′ cloning site NotI (not destroyed); 3′ cloning site NheI (destroyed during cloning)
  Sequencing primers: 5′ GATGAGAAAGAGAATCTCAG
Resource information
  A portion of this plasmid was derived from a plasmid made by: cDNAs of the SUMO components were amplified from pGEX-based expression vectors kindly gifted by Ronald Hay and Marc Hottiger
Terms and licenses: Academic/Nonprofit Terms; Industry Terms: Not Available to Industry
How to cite: pSUMO2 was a gift from Primo Schaer (Addgene plasmid # 52259 ; http://n2t.net/addgene:52259 ; RRID:Addgene_52259)
