>Addgene plasmid #52259 | pSUMO2 | addgene partial sequence | sequence record 86062 | LacI-R 5'-GGCATACTCTGCGACATCGT-3'
CCACCCTGAATTGACTCTCTTCCGGGCGCTATCATGCCATACCGCGAAAGGTTTTGCGCCATTCGATGGT
GTCCGGGATCTCGACGCTCTCCCTTATGCGACTCCTGCATTAGGAAATTAATACGACTCACTATAGGGGA
ATTGTGAGCGGATAACAATTCCCCTGTAGAAATAATTTTGTTTAACTTTAATAAGGAGATATACCATGGG
CAGCAGCCATCACCATCATCACCACAGCCAGGATCTGGTTCCGCGTATGGCCGACGAAAAGCCCAAGGAA
GGAGTCAAGACTGAGAACAACGATCATATTAATTTGAAGGTGGCGGGGCAGGATGGTTCTGTGGTGCAGT
TTAAGATTAAGAGGCATACACCACTTAGTAAACTAATGAAAGCCTATTGTGAACGACAGGGATTGTCAAT
GAGGCAGATCAGATTCCGATTTGACGGGCAACCAATCAATGAAACAGACACACCTGCACAGTTGGAAATG
GAGGATGAAGATACAATTGATGTGTTCCAACAGCAGACGGGAGGTTAGGAATTCATCGTGACTGACTGAC
GCTGCAGGTCGACAAGCTTGCGGCCGCATAATGCTTAACCCCTTGGGGCCTCTAAACGGGTCTTGAGGGG
TTTTTTGCATGCATCGTATTGTACACGGCCGCATAATCGAAATTAATACGACTCACTATAGGGGAATTGT
GAGCGGATAACAATTCCCCATCTTAGTATATTAGTTAAGTATAAGAAGGAGATATACATATGTCGGGGAT
CGCCCTCAGCAGACTCGCCCAGGAGAGGAAAGCATGGAGGAAAGACCACCCATTTGGTTTCGTGGCTGTC
CCAACAAAAAATCCCGATGGCACGATGAACCTCATGAA
