>Addgene plasmid #52259 | pSUMO2 | addgene partial sequence | sequence record 86279 | pK03-L 5'-AGGGCAGGGTCGTTAAATAGC-3'
ATTGACTACCGGAAGCAGTGTGACCGTGTGCTTCTCAAATGCCTGAGGTTTCAGCAAAAAACCCCTCAAG
ACCCGTTTAGAGGCCCCAAGGGGTTATGCTAGTTATTGCTCAGCGGTGGCAGCAGCCTAGCCCTTGGGGC
CAAGGCACTCCACAATCCCATTCCCCTTCATGCCATCGAAGAAGAAGAAGTTGTTGTGAGGAGGGTCCCG
CTGAGACAGGGCCTTCACAATTTCCTGTGCCAAAATCCCTCCAACCACCGCACACACTGGGGCCATCTCG
GAGAAGCAGTACCTGACAAAGTCCTCAGGAAGCAGGTCAGGACTAATACCCAGTGAGTCAAGCACATCAT
TTCGTATCTGGAGCAACAACTCAGAATCTTCCTCATATGTATCAGAACTGGGATCTCTTCCTTTATCTGT
ACGGAACTTTAAGAGCACTTGAAGGAGAAAGTAGTCGGAGGTCGTGCGCTTCAGAGCAGCCTTTGCTTTC
TCACTGCTCCAGTCCACCTCCAGGGCTTCTTTAACAGGGCAGAAGACCACCTTCTTTTTGACCATCGTTG
TCTCAGAAGAATCAAGTTTTGCTCTCTTGGTGTCGGGCCCATCTTCTACTCCTTGGCTAACTTTGGCAAC
TTTAGTTTTCTCCTCTACAAACTCATGCTCTCCTAGATTGGCAAATGTGTATCCATGGTAGCCAAAAACA
TCTCCTGTAAAGAACTTGATGCTATTTTTGTGACAGATCTGGTCAACTTTAACTATGACATCCCTGGAGC
AGCAAGTCAGACACACAGCATCGAATTGAGTGAAAAATGACTCTGGTTTCTTCTCTATATCCTCAGTGTC
CACCTTCACATCCACCATGGG
