>Addgene plasmid #52259 | pSUMO2 | addgene partial sequence | sequence record 90275 | SAE1-R 5'-GGATCTGCCGGTCATACTGT-3'
GCCTCCTCCTTCTCCACCATAGTTAATTCCTCCTTTTAATGCGGCCGCTCAATCTAATGCTATGACATCA
TCAAGCTCTTCCTTCTGTTCTATACGTGACCTCTTTGCACTGAGATTCTCTTTCTCATCTAATTTCCTCT
TGCGGCTTCTCTCTTCTTCACTGACGTCGGCATTATTTGAAGAATCTTCTTCATCCGAATCAACTATGAG
AACGTCATCTTGCTCTTGAGCTGTGGAGGTGGAGGGCTGAGCTCCATCATCACTGCCATTGGTTATGCTT
TTGGCAGCATCTTCAGCTTGTTTGGGCCCCACTTTTTCCGGAGCATCACCAACAACTTCAAATTCAACGT
CCTTTCCTAGGTCTTCACTATGAAGGATGTTGATCAATAAAGTATAGTCCTGGAGGAAGTCATCTGCTTG
AAGCCGGCTGCCATTTCTAATTCCAAATTCTGACAACTTCTTGTGATTATTAGCTTCCGTCTCTCCCTCT
TCGGAAGATATTAGGATTGTTCCTTTCCCATCTTCAATTTGGACATCTGGTGCTACCATAGCAAATTTTT
CTTTCACTATCTTGTCTTGTAAGGTGAGAACAGTCACTTTATGGACATTCAGCCGCACAGTCACCTCTGG
CTTGCTGGCACATACATAACAATTGGGGTTGGGAGGATCCAGTGCACAAGGCACAAGAAGCTTCTTTCTT
GGGTTTGGTTGTTTATTCAAAAAAATTGTTCTGCACTGGTCTATTTTTCCTGATAAAATCTTCAATCCTT
CCAATACTATCAACCCAGCAATTACTGCATTAGTAGTAGCAATAGCAGGAATAATG
